>Addgene plasmid #172204 | eGFP-KIF5B-Rigor | addgene full sequence | sequence record 339983 | Addgene NGS Result
ACCCCACCGAGACCCCATTGGGGCCAATACGCCCGCGTTTCTTCCTTTTCCCCACCCCACCCCCCAAGTT
CGGGTGAAGGCCCAGGGCTCGCAGCCAACGTCGGGGCGGCAGGCCCTGCCATAGCCTCAGGTTACTCATA
TATACTTTAGATTGATTTAAAACTTCATTTTTAATTTAAAAGGATCTAGGTGAAGATCCTTTTTGATAAT
CTCATGACCAAAATCCCTTAACGTGAGTTTTCGTTCCACTGAGCGTCAGACCCCGTAGAAAAGATCAAAG
GATCTTCTTGAGATCCTTTTTTTCTGCGCGTAATCTGCTGCTTGCAAACAAAAAAACCACCGCTACCAGC
GGTGGTTTGTTTGCCGGATCAAGAGCTACCAACTCTTTTTCCGAAGGTAACTGGCTTCAGCAGAGCGCAG
ATACCAAATACTGTTCTTCTAGTGTAGCCGTAGTTAGGCCACCACTTCAAGAACTCTGTAGCACCGCCTA
CATACCTCGCTCTGCTAATCCTGTTACCAGTGGCTGCTGCCAGTGGCGATAAGTCGTGTCTTACCGGGTT
GGACTCAAGACGATAGTTACCGGATAAGGCGCAGCGGTCGGGCTGAACGGGGGGTTCGTGCACACAGCCC
AGCTTGGAGCGAACGACCTACACCGAACTGAGATACCTACAGCGTGAGCTATGAGAAAGCGCCACGCTTC
CCGAAGGGAGAAAGGCGGACAGGTATCCGGTAAGCGGCAGGGTCGGAACAGGAGAGCGCACGAGGGAGCT
TCCAGGGGGAAACGCCTGGTATCTTTATAGTCCTGTCGGGTTTCGCCACCTCTGACTTGAGCGTCGATTT
TTGTGATGCTCGTCAGGGGGGCGGAGCCTATGGAAAAACGCCAGCAACGCGGCCTTTTTACGGTTCCTGG
CCTTTTGCTGGCCTTTTGCTCACATGTTCTTTCCTGCGTTATCCCCTGATTCTGTGGATAACCGTATTAC
CGCCATGCATTAGTTATTAATAGTAATCAATTACGGGGTCATTAGTTCATAGCCCATATATGGAGTTCCG
CGTTACATAACTTACGGTAAATGGCCCGCCTGGCTGACCGCCCAACGACCCCCGCCCATTGACGTCAATA
ATGACGTATGTTCCCATAGTAACGCCAATAGGGACTTTCCATTGACGTCAATGGGTGGAGTATTTACGGT
AAACTGCCCACTTGGCAGTACATCAAGTGTATCATATGCCAAGTACGCCCCCTATTGACGTCAATGACGG
TAAATGGCCCGCCTGGCATTATGCCCAGTACATGACCTTATGGGACTTTCCTACTTGGCAGTACATCTAC
GTATTAGTCATCGCTATTACCATGGTGATGCGGTTTTGGCAGTACATCAATGGGCGTGGATAGCGGTTTG
ACTCACGGGGATTTCCAAGTCTCCACCCCATTGACGTCAATGGGAGTTTGTTTTGGCACCAAAATCAACG
GGACTTTCCAAAATGTCGTAACAACTCCGCCCCATTGACGCAAATGGGCGGTAGGCGTGTACGGTGGGAG
GTCTATATAAGCAGAGCTGGTTTAGTGAACCGTCAGATCCGCTAGCGCTACCGGTCGCCACCATGGTGAG
CAAGGGCGAGGAGCTGTTCACCGGGGTGGTGCCCATCCTGGTCGAGCTGGACGGCGACGTAAACGGCCAC
AAGTTCAGCGTGTCCGGCGAGGGCGAGGGCGATGCCACCTACGGCAAGCTGACCCTGAAGTTCATCTGCA
CCACCGGCAAGCTGCCCGTGCCCTGGCCCACCCTCGTGACCACCCTGACCTACGGCGTGCAGTGCTTCAG
CCGCTACCCCGACCACATGAAGCAGCACGACTTCTTCAAGTCCGCCATGCCCGAAGGCTACGTCCAGGAG
CGCACCATCTTCTTCAAGGACGACGGCAACTACAAGACCCGCGCCGAGGTGAAGTTCGAGGGCGACACCC
TGGTGAACCGCATCGAGCTGAAGGGCATCGACTTCAAGGAGGACGGCAACATCCTGGGGCACAAGCTGGA
GTACAACTACAACAGCCACAACGTCTATATCATGGCCGACAAGCAGAAGAACGGCATCAAGGTGAACTTC
AAGATCCGCCACAACATCGAGGACGGCAGCGTGCAGCTCGCCGACCACTACCAGCAGAACACCCCCATCG
GCGACGGCCCCGTGCTGCTGCCCGACAACCACTACCTGAGCACCCAGTCCGCCCTGAGCAAAGACCCCAA
CGAGAAGCGCGATCACATGGTCCTGCTGGAGTTCGTGACCGCCGCCGGGATCACTCTCGGCATGGACGAG
CTGTACAAGTCCGGACTCAGATCTCGAGCTCAAGCTTCGAATTCTATGGCGGACCCGGCGGAGTGCAACA
TCAAAGTGATGTGTCGCTTCAGACCTCTCAACGAATCTGAAGTGAACCGCGGCGATAAGTACGTCGCCAA
ATTCCAGGGAGAAGACACGGTGATGATCGCGTCCAAGCCTTATGCCTTTGATCGTGTGTTCCAGTCAAGC
ACATCTCAAGAGCAAGTATACAACGACTGTGCAAAAAAGATTGTTAAAGATGTTCTTGAGGGCTATAATG
GAACAATATTTGCATATGGACAAACATCATCTGGGAAGACCCACACGATGGAGGGTAAACTTCATGATCC
AGAAGGCATGGGAATTATTCCAAGAATAGTGCAAGATATTTTTAATTATATTTACTCCATGGATGAAAAT
TTGGAATTTCATATTAAGGTTTCATATTTTGAAATATATTTGGATAAGATAAGGGACTTGTTAGATGTTT
CAAAGACTAACCTTTCAGTCCATGAAGACAAAAACCGTGTTCCCTATGTAAAGGGGTGCACAGAACGTTT
CGTGTGTAGTCCAGATGAAGTCATGGATACCATAGATGAAGGGAAATCCAACAGACATGTCGCAGTTACA
AATATGAATGAACATAGCTCTAGGAGTCACAGCATATTTCTTATTAATGTAAAACAAGAGAATACACAAA
CGGAACAGAAACTCAGTGGAAAGCTTTATCTGGTTGATTTAGCTGCAAGTGAGAAGGTTAGTAAGACTGG
GGCTGAAGGTGCTGTGCTGGATGAAGCTAAGAACATCAACAAGTCACTTTCTGCACTTGGAAATGTCATT
TCTGCTTTGGCAGAGGGCAGTACCTATGTTCCTTATCGAGATAGTAAAATGACCAGAATTCTTCAAGATT
CATTAGGTGGCAACTGTAGGACCACTATTGTCATATGCTGCTCTCCATCATCATACAATGAGTCTGAGAC
AAAGTCAACACTCCTCTTTGGTCAAAGGGCCAAAACAATTAAGAACACAGTCTGTGTCAATGTAGAGTTA
ACTGCGGAGCAGTGGAAAAAGAAGTATGAAAAAGAAAAGGAAAAAAATAAAACTCTACGGAACACTATTC
AGTGGCTGGAAAACGAGCTAAACCGTTGGCGTAACGGGGAGACAGTGCCTATTGATGAGCAGTTTGACAA
AGAGAAAGCTAATTTGGAAGCCTTCACAGCGGATAAAGATATTGCTATTACCAGTGATAAACCAGCTGCT
GCAGTCGGAATGGCTGGTAGTTTTACCGATGCTGAAAGAAGAAAGTGTGAAGAAGAACTTGCTAAATTGT
ATAAACAACTTGATGACAAGGATGAAGAGATTAACCAACAAAGCCAATTGGTAGAGAAATTGAAGACACA
AATGCTGGATCAGGAAGAGCTTCTGGCATCAACCAGAAGGGATCAAGATAATATGCAAGCTGAACTGAAT
CGCCTCCAAGCAGAAAATGATGCTTCTAAAGAAGAAGTCAAAGAAGTTTTACAGGCCTTAGAGGAACTGG
CTGTTAATTATGATCAGAAGTCTCAGGAAGTTGAAGACAAAACAAAGGAATATGAATTGCTTAGTGATGA
ATTGAATCAAAAATCTGCAACTTTAGCAAGTATTGATGCTGAGCTTCAGAAGCTGAAGGAAATGACCAAC
CACCAGAAGAAACGAGCAGCTGAAATGATGGCATCATTATTAAAAGACCTTGCAGAAATAGGAATTGCTG
TGGGGAATAACGATGTGAAGCAACCAGAAGGAACTGGTATGATAGATGAAGAGTTTACTGTTGCAAGACT
CTACATTAGCAAAATGAAATCAGAAGTAAAGACCATGGTGAAACGCTGCAAACAGCTAGAAAGCACACAG
ACTGAGAGCAACAAAAAAATGGAAGAAAATGAGAAAGAGTTAGCAGCATGCCAGCTTCGGATCTCCCAAC
ATGAAGCCAAAATCAAGTCACTGACTGAGTACCTTCAGAATGTAGAACAAAAGAAGAGGCAGCTGGAGGA
GTCTGTTGATTCCCTTGGTGAGGAGCTAGTCCAACTCCGAGCACAAGAGAAAGTCCATGAAATGGAAAAA
GAGCACTTGAACAAGGTTCAGACTGCAAATGAAGTCAAGCAAGCTGTTGAGCAGCAGATCCAGAGTCACA
GAGAAACCCACCAAAAACAAATCAGTAGTTTGCGAGATGAAGTGGAGGCAAAGGAAAAGCTAATCACTGA
CCTCCAAGACCAAAACCAGAAGATGGTGTTGGAGCAGGAACGGCTAAGGGTGGAGCATGAGAGGCTGAAG
GCTACAGACCAAGAGAAGAGCAGGAAGCTGCACGAGCTCACGGTTATGCAAGACAGACGAGAACAAGCAA
GACAAGACTTGAAGGGTTTGGAGGAGACCGTGGCAAAAGAACTTCAGACTTTACACAACCTGCGTAAGCT
CTTTGTTCAGGACTTGGCTACCAGGGTGAAAAAGAGCGCCGAGGTCGACTCTGACGACACTGGCGGCAGT
GCTGCACAGAAGCAGAAAATCTCCTTCCTTGAAAACAACCTTGAACAGCTCACCAAAGTGCACAAGCAGT
TGGTACGCGATAATGCAGATCTTCGCTGTGAGCTTCCTAAGTTAGAGAAACGGCTTAGAGCTACTGCAGA
AAGAGTGAAAGCTTTGGAGTCAGCCCTGAAAGAAGCCAAAGAAAATGCATCTCGAGACCGTAAACGCTAT
CAGCAAGAAGTAGACCGGATAAAGGAAGCAGTCAGGTCAAAGAACATGGCCAGAAGGGGACATTCTGCCC
AGATTGCAAAGCCGATCCGTCCTGGACAGCATCCAGCGGCCTCGCCAACTCACCCGGGCACAGTTCGTGG
AGGAGGCTCATTTGTTCAGAACAACCAGCCAGTGGGGCTTCGTGGTGGTGGAGGCAAGCAGTCGTAAGTC
GACGGTACCGCGGGCCCGGGATCCACCGGATCTAGATAACTGATCATAATCAGCCATACCACATTTGTAG
AGGTTTTACTTGCTTTAAAAAACCTCCCACACCTCCCCCTGAACCTGAAACATAAAATGAATGCAATTGT
TGTTGTTAACTTGTTTATTGCAGCTTATAATGGTTACAAATAAAGCAATAGCATCACAAATTTCACAAAT
AAAGCATTTTTTTCACTGCATTCTAGTTGTGGTTTGTCCAAACTCATCAATGTATCTTAACGCGTAAATT
GTAAGCGTTAATATTTTGTTAAAATTCGCGTTAAATTTTTGTTAAATCAGCTCATTTTTTAACCAATAGG
CCGAAATCGGCAAAATCCCTTATAAATCAAAAGAATAGACCGAGATAGGGT
[37 nt withheld, positions 5652-5688]
AAAGAACGTGGACTCCAACGTCAAAGG
[49 nt withheld, positions 5716-5764]
T
[91 nt withheld, positions 5766-5856]
G
[124 nt withheld, positions 5858-5981]
CAGGTGGCACTTTTCGGGGAAATGTGCGCGGAACCCCTATTTGTTTATTTTTCTAAATACATTCAAATAT
GTATCCGCTCATGAGACAATAACCCTGATAAATGCTTCAATAATATTGAAAAAGGAAGAGTCCTGAGGCG
GAAAGAACCAGCTGTGGAATGTGTGTCAGTTAGGGTGTGGAAAGTCCCCAGGCTCCCCAGCAGGCAGAAG
TATGCAAAGCATGCATCTCAATTAGTCAGCAACCAGGTGTGGAAAGTCCCCAGGCTCCCCAGCAGGCAGA
AGTATGCAAAGCATGCATCTCAATTAGTCAGCAACCATAGTCCCGCCCCTAACTCCGCCCATCCCGCCCC
TAACTCCGCCCAGTTCCGCCCATTCTCCGCCCCATGGCTGACTAATTTTTTTTATTTATGCAGAGGCCGA
GGCCGCCTCGGCCTCTGAGCTATTCCAGAAGTAGTGAGGAGGCTTTTTTGGAGGCCTAGGCTTTTGCAAA
GATCGATCAAGAGACAGGATGAGGATCGTTTCGCATGATTGAACAAGATGGATTGCACGCAGGTTCTCCG
GCCGCTTGGGTGGAGAGGCTATTCGGCTATGACTGGGCACAACAGACAATCGGCTGCTCTGATGCCGCCG
TGTTCCGGCTGTCAGCGCAGGGGCGCCCGGTTCTTTTTGTCAAGACCGACCTGTCCGGTGCCCTGAATGA
ACTGCAAGACGAGGCAGCGCGGCTATCGTGGCTGGCCACGACGGGCGTTCCTTGCGCAGCTGTGCTCGAC
GTTGTCACTGAAGCGGGAAGGGACTGGCTGCTATTGGGCGAAGTGCCGGGGCAGGATCTCCTGTCATCTC
ACCTTGCTCCTGCCGAGAAAGTATCCATCATGGCTGATGCAATGCGGCGGCTGCATACGCTTGATCCGGC
TACCTGCCCATTCGACCACCAAGCGAAACATCGCATCGAGCGAGCACGTACTCGGATGGAAGCCGGTCTT
GTCGATCAGGATGATCTGGACGAAGAGCATCAGGGGCTCGCGCCAGCCGAACTGTTCGCCAGGCTCAAGG
CGAGCATGCCCGACGGCGAGGATCTCGTCGTGACCCATGGCGATGCCTGCTTGCCGAATATCATGGTGGA
AAATGGCCGCTTTTCTGGATTCATCGACTGTGGCCGGCTGGGTGTGGCGGACCGCTATCAGGACATAGCG
TTGGCTACCCGTGATATTGCTGAAGAGCTTGGCGGCGAATGGGCTGACCGCTTCCTCGTGCTTTACGGTA
TCGCCGCTCCCGATTCGCAGCGCATCGCCTTCTATCGCCTTCTTGACGAGTTCTTCTGAGCGGGACTCTG
GGGTTCGAAATGACCGACCAAGCGACGCCCAACCTGCCATCACGAGATTTCGATTCCACCGCCGCCTTCT
ATGAAAGGTTGGGCTTCGGAATCGTTTTCCGGGACGCCGGCTGGATGATCCTCCAGCGCGGGGATCTCAT
GCTGGAGTTCTTCGCCCACCCTAGGGGGAGGCTAACTGAAACACGGAAGGAGACAATACCGGAAGGAACC
CGCGCTATGACGGCAATAAAAAGACAGAATAAAACGCACGGTGTTGGGTCGTTTGTTCATAAACGCGGGG
TTCGGTCCCAGGGCTGGCACTCTGTCGAT
Features (pLannotate 1.2.2; 16 found; start..end, strand, type, name):
     50..66      -  polyA_signal   bGH poly(A) signal (fragment): bovine growth hormone polyadenylation signal
    288..876     +  rep_origin     ori: high-copy-number ColE1/pMB1/pBR322/pUC origin of replication
   1051..1354    +  enhancer       CMV enhancer: human cytomegalovirus immediate early enhancer
   1355..1558    +  promoter       CMV promoter: human cytomegalovirus (CMV) immediate early promoter
   1603..2319    +  CDS            EGFP: EGFP is a basic (constitutively fluorescent) green fluorescent protein published in 1996, derived from Aequorea victoria. It is reported to be a rapidly-maturing weak dimer with moderate acid sensitivity.
   2320..2355    +  misc_feature   MCS (fragment): multiple cloning site
   2356..5244    +  CDS            Kif5b: KINH_MOUSE - Also known as Khcs, Kns1. Experimental evidence at protein level: Swiss-Prot protein existence level 1. Microtubule-dependent motor required for normal distribution of mitochondria and lysosomes. May be involved in the mechanisms of growth arrest induced by exposure to DNA-damaging drugs or by cellular senescence (PubMed:9657148). Can induce formation of neurite-like membrane protrusions in non-neuronal cells in a ZFYVE27-dependent manner (PubMed:21976701). Regulates centrosome and nuclear positioning during mitotic entry. During the G2 phase of the cell cycle in a BICD2- dependen
   5247..5274    +  misc_feature   MCS (fragment): multiple cloning site
   5291..5375    +  CDS            large T antigen (fragment): large T antigen from SV40 (simian virus 40)
   5398..5519    +  polyA_signal   SV40 poly(A) signal: SV40 polyadenylation signal
   5553..5981    -  rep_origin     f1 ori (sequence partly withheld): f1 bacteriophage origin of replication; arrow indicates direction of (+) strand synthesis
   6008..6112    +  promoter       AmpR promoter: bla
   6114..6471    +  promoter       SV40 promoter: SV40 enhancer and early promoter
   6506..7300    +  CDS            NeoR/KanR: aminoglycoside phosphotransferase from Tn5; aph(3')-II (or nptII); confers resistance to neomycin, kanamycin, and G418 (Geneticin®)
   7321..7473    +  CDS            ble (fragment): BLE_KLEPN - Experimental evidence at protein level: Swiss-Prot protein existence level 1. Binding protein with a strong affinity to the bleomycin family of antibiotics. Binds to CL990; an antimitotic-antibiotic compound. From Klebsiella pneumoniae.
   7532..7579    +  polyA_signal   HSV TK poly(A) signal: herpes simplex virus thymidine kinase polyadenylation signal (Cole and Stacy, 1985)
