[The description below was written by a language model from this plasmid's Addgene catalogue record and pLannotate feature annotations shown in this document.]
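Description:
eGFP-KIF5B-Rigor is a 7.6 kb mammalian expression plasmid built on the Clontech eGFP-C1 backbone. It is maintained in E. coli through a high-copy ColE1/pUC-type origin and also carries an f1 phage origin. A single NeoR/KanR (Tn5 aminoglycoside phosphotransferase) gene serves both hosts. A bacterial bla-type promoter placed immediately upstream of the SV40 enhancer/early promoter drives it, giving kanamycin resistance in bacteria and G418 resistance in transfected mammalian cells. An HSV TK polyadenylation signal terminates this cassette. The short bGH poly(A), ble and SV40 large T antigen fragments in the feature table are partial annotation matches, most likely to backbone sequence, and are not functional elements.

The payload is a fusion protein expressed from the human CMV immediate-early enhancer and promoter. The EGFP coding sequence comes first, followed by a short stretch of residual multiple cloning site that acts as a linker. Next is the 2,889 bp mouse Kif5b coding sequence, inserted by Gibson cloning, so that EGFP sits at the N terminus of the kinesin-1 heavy chain. An SV40 polyadenylation signal follows the insert.

According to the catalogue entry, the KIF5B carries the G234A "rigor" substitution, although the feature table does not annotate the mutation itself. Rigor mutations in kinesin motor domains generally allow tight microtubule binding while blocking movement along the filament. The fluorescent protein can therefore decorate the microtubule tracks that the motor prefers, or act as an immobile, dominant-interfering form. The associated publication concerns kinesin-1- and kinesin-3-dependent movement of lysosomes along different microtubule tracks, which fits use of this construct for live or fixed-cell imaging in that context.
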