Addgene plasmid #172204: eGFP-KIF5B-Rigor
Purpose: Expresses KIF5B G234A rigor mutant tagged with eGFP in mammalian cells
Depositing lab: Juan Bonifacino. Depositing organization: National Institute of Child Health and Human Development (NICHD). Publication: BORC Functions Upstream of Kinesins 1 and 3 to Coordinate Regional Movement of Lysosomes along Different Microtubule Tracks. Guardia CM, Farias GG, Jia R, Pu J, Bonifacino JS. Cell Rep. 2016 Nov 15;17(8):1950-1961. doi: 10.1016/j.celrep.2016.10.062. PubMed 27851960.
Backbone
  Vector backbone: eGFP-C1
  Backbone manufacturer: Clontech
  Backbone size w/o insert (bp): 4731
  Total vector size (bp): 7620
  Vector type: Mammalian Expression
  Selectable markers: Neomycin (select with G418)
Growth in bacteria
  Bacterial resistance: Kanamycin, 50 μg/mL
  Growth temperature: 37°C
  Growth strain: DH5alpha
  Copy number: High Copy
Gene/Insert
  Gene/Insert name: KIF5B
  Species: M. musculus (mouse)
  Insert size (bp): 2889
  Entrez Gene: Kif5b (a.k.a. Khc, Khcs, Kns1, Ukhc)
  Promoter: CMV
  Tag / fusion protein: eGFP (N terminal on insert)
  Cloning method: Gibson Cloning
  Sequencing primers: 5′ CMV_fwd; 3′ SV40_rev
Terms and licenses: Academic/Nonprofit Terms; Industry Terms: Not Available to Industry
How to cite: eGFP-KIF5B-Rigor was a gift from Juan Bonifacino (Addgene plasmid # 172204 ; http://n2t.net/addgene:172204 ; RRID:Addgene_172204)
